>Addgene plasmid #90966 | pRS313 - prp8 V1860N | addgene full sequence | sequence record 178493 | Addgene NGS Result
ATGAGTGGACTACCGCCCCCACCTCCTGGTTTTGAAGAGGACAGCGACTTAGCACTTCCACCACCACCAC
CACCACCGCCTGGATACGAAATCGAAGAACTGGATAATCCGATGGTGCCATCATCGGTAAATGAGGATAC
ATTCCTTCCGCCTCCACCACCTCCTCCAAGCAACTTCGAAATAAACGCTGAAGAAATTGTGGACTTCACA
TTACCACCGCCACCACCCCCTCCAGGTCTAGATGAATTAGAGACTAAAGCAGAAAAGAAAGTAGAATTAC
ATGGAAAGAGAAAATTGGACATAGGAAAAGATACTTTCGTCACTCGAAAATCAAGAAAGCGTGCAAAAAA
AATGACCAAAAAGGCAAAGAGAAGCAATTTATATACTCCTAAAGCCGAGATGCCACCGGAACATCTGCGA
AAGATTATTAATACTCACAGTGACATGGCCTCCAAAATGTACAATACTGATAAAAAGGCTTTTCTAGGCG
CTCTAAAGTATTTACCGCACGCGATTTTAAAATTGTTAGAGAACATGCCTCATCCATGGGAGCAAGCCAA
AGAAGTTAAAGTTTTATATCACACTTCAGGAGCCATAACATTTGTGAATGAAACACCAAGAGTAATAGAG
CCTGTATATACTGCCCAATGGTCAGCTACTTGGATAGCAATGAGGAGAGAAAAACGAGATAGAACACATT
TTAAAAGAATGAGATTTCCACCTTTCGATGATGACGAACCACCTCTGTCATATGAACAGCACATAGAAAA
TATCGAGCCACTGGATCCTATAAATCTTCCCTTAGACTCTCAAGATGATGAATATGTTAAAGATTGGCTC
TACGATTCCCGGCCCTTGGAGGAGGATAGTAAAAAGGTCAATGGTACATCTTATAAAAAGTGGAGTTTTG
ATTTACCTGAAATGTCGAACTTATATAGGTTATCAACGCCACTTAGAGATGAAGTAACTGACAAAAATTA
CTATTATCTTTTCGATAAAAAATCTTTTTTTAACGGTAAAGCCCTTAATAACGCAATCCCTGGAGGTCCT
AAATTTGAACCTTTATACCCAAGAGAAGAGGAGGAAGATTATAACGAATTCAACTCTATAGATAGAGTAA
TATTTAGGGTTCCTATTAGAAGCGAATATAAGGTAGCGTTTCCTCATCTATATAATTCCCGGCCCCGTTC
AGTGCGCATACCATGGTATAATAATCCAGTGTCGTGTATTATCCAGAACGATGAGGAGTACGACACGCCT
GCACTTTTTTTTGATCCATCGCTGAACCCAATACCTCACTTTATTGATAATAATTCATCCCTCAACGTAT
CAAATACAAAGGAAAACGGTGATTTCACTTTACCTGAAGATTTTGCACCTCTTTTGGCTGAAGAAGAAGA
ACTTATTTTGCCAAATACAAAAGATGCGATGTCGTTATATCATTCACCTTTTCCATTTAATAGAACTAAA
GGAAAAATGGTGAGAGCACAAGATGTTGCCCTGGCTAAAAAATGGTTTTTGCAACATCCTGACGAGGAGT
ATCCCGTTAAAGTTAAGGTCTCTTACCAAAAGCTCTTGAAGAACTACGTGCTAAATGAATTGCACCCTAC
TTTGCCAACAAACCACAACAAAACTAAGTTATTGAAGAGTTTAAAAAATACCAAGTATTTTCAACAAACT
ACAATTGATTGGGTAGAGGCAGGACTCCAGCTATGTCGACAAGGACACAATATGTTAAATTTATTAATCC
ACAGAAAGGGCCTAACTTATTTACATCTCGACTACAATTTCAATTTAAAACCAACTAAAACCTTAACCAC
AAAAGAACGTAAAAAGTCAAGACTTGGAAACTCATTTCATTTGATGCGTGAATTGCTAAAAATGATGAAA
CTGATTGTAGATACACATGTGCAGTTTAGGTTAGGAAATGTAGATGCCTTCCAGTTAGCAGATGGTATAC
ATTATATTTTGAACCACATAGGACAATTGACCGGTATTTATCGTTATAAATATAAAGTAATGCATCAAAT
CCGCGCATGTAAAGATCTGAAACATATCATATATTATAAGTTTAATAAAAATTTGGGAAAAGGACCTGGT
TGTGGATTTTGGCAACCTGCGTGGAGAGTGTGGCTAAATTTCTTAAGAGGCACTATACCACTACTCGAAA
GATATATTGGAAACCTTATCACACGTCAATTTGAAGGCCGTTCTAATGAAATTGTCAAAACTACAACTAA
ACAAAGACTTGACGCCTACTACGATCTTGAGTTACGAAACTCGGTCATGGATGACATTTTAGAAATGATG
CCTGAGAGTATTCGACAGAAAAAGGCAAGAACTATACTGCAACATTTAAGTGAGGCTTGGAGATGTTGGA
AGGCTAATATTCCATGGGATGTTCCTGGTATGCCAGCCCCAATCAAAAAAATAATTGAACGGTATATAAA
ATCCAAAGCTGATGCCTGGGTATCTGCAGCTCATTACAATCGAGAACGTATAAAGCGTGGAGCTCACGTC
GAAAAGACTATGGTTAAAAAAAATCTGGGGCGTTTAACGAGACTTTGGATCAAAAATGAGCAGGAACGTC
AAAGGCAAATACAGAAAAACGGTCCCGAAATTACTCCCGAAGAGGCTACGACCATATTTTCTGTTATGGT
TGAGTGGCTTGAATCAAGGAGCTTTTCACCAATACCATTTCCACCTTTAACTTACAAAAATGATACTAAG
ATATTAGTTCTTGCCCTCGAAGACCTAAAAGATGTCTACGCATCAAAAGTACGTTTAAATGCATCTGAAA
GGGAAGAACTTGCGTTGATAGAGGAGGCTTATGATAATCCTCACGATACTTTGAACAGAATCAAAAAGTA
CTTGTTGACCCAGCGAGTTTTTAAGCCTGTTGATATAACCATGATGGAAAACTATCAAAACATTTCCCCT
GTTTATTCAGTTGATCCCTTGGAAAAGATTACCGATGCATATCTTGATCAGTATTTATGGTACGAAGCTG
ACCAACGAAAGCTTTTCCCAAACTGGATTAAACCAAGTGATTCAGAGATACCACCTCTTCTGGTATACAA
GTGGACTCAGGGTATAAACAACCTATCTGAAATTTGGGATGTATCCAGAGGCCAATCTGCAGTTTTGCTT
GAGACTACTTTGGGTGAAATGGCCGAAAAAATTGACTTTACTTTACTTAATAGATTACTTCGCCTGATTG
TAGATCCTAATATTGCTGACTATATCACTGCAAAAAATAATGTTGTTATCAACTTTAAAGATATGAGTCA
CGTCAACAAATATGGCTTAATACGCGGGTTGAAGTTCGCTTCTTTCATATTCCAATATTACGGACTAGTT
ATAGATCTTTTACTATTGGGTCAGGAAAGGGCTACAGATTTGGCTGGTCCAGCTAACAATCCAAATGAAT
TTATGCAATTCAAGAGCAAAGAAGTAGAAAAGGCACATCCGATCAGACTTTACACCAGATATTTAGATCG
TATATATATGCTTTTTCACTTTGAAGAAGATGAGGGAGAGGAATTGACTGATGAATACTTGGCAGAGAAT
CCAGATCCAAACTTTGAAAACAGCATCGGATACAATAATAGAAAATGCTGGCCCAAAGATTCGCGCATGA
GGCTAATACGTCAGGACGTTAACCTAGGGCGAGCAGTGTTTTGGGAAATTCAAAGTAGGGTGCCAACTTC
GTTAACGTCAATTAAATGGGAAAATGCTTTTGTTTCCGTATACAGTAAAAACAATCCGAACTTACTCTTC
TCTATGTGTGGTTTTGAAGTCAGAATATTACCAAGACAAAGAATGGAAGAGGTGGTTTCTAACGATGAAG
GTGTTTGGGATTTAGTTGACGAAAGAACCAAGCAAAGAACTGCAAAAGCATATTTAAAGGTATCTGAAGA
AGAAATCAAAAAATTTGACAGCAGAATAAGAGGCATATTGATGGCCTCCGGTTCAACCACTTTTACTAAA
GTGGCCGCTAAATGGAACACTTCACTGATATCCCTTTTCACATACTTTAGAGAAGCCATTGTTGCCACGG
AGCCGTTATTAGATATCCTGGTGAAAGGAGAAACAAGAATTCAAAACCGTGTCAAACTTGGTTTAAATTC
GAAAATGCCAACAAGATTTCCACCTGCTGTTTTTTATACACCAAAAGAACTTGGTGGGTTGGGTATGATT
AGTGCTTCTCATATTTTAATTCCTGCATCTGACTTAAGTTGGTCAAAACAGACCGATACTGGAATTACGC
ATTTTCGTGCTGGTATGACGCACGAGGATGAAAAATTAATCCCAACTATCTTCCGTTACATCACTACTTG
GGAAAATGAATTTTTAGACTCTCAAAGGGTGTGGGCCGAGTATGCAACGAAAAGGCAGGAAGCTATTCAG
CAGAATAGGAGGTTAGCTTTTGAAGAACTTGAAGGATCGTGGGATCGTGGTATACCTCGTATTAGCACTT
TATTTCAAAGAGATCGACATACTCTAGCGTATGACAGAGGTCACAGAATCCGTAGGGAATTTAAACAGTA
CTCTCTAGAGAGAAACAGCCCCTTTTGGTGGACAAACTCCCACCATGACGGTAAATTATGGAATTTAAAT
GCCTATAGAACTGATGTGATTCAAGCCCTAGGAGGTATTGAAACAATTTTGGAACACACTTTATTTAAGG
GGACTGGTTTTAATTCATGGGAAGGTTTGTTTTGGGAAAAGGCGTCCGGGTTTGAGGATTCCATGCAATT
TAAGAAGCTAACTCATGCTCAAAGAACTGGTTTAAGCCAAATTCCAAATCGTAGATTTACCTTATGGTGG
TCACCAACTATTAACAGAGCAAATGTCTATGTCGGTTTCTTGGTGCAATTGGATCTGACTGGTATCTTCC
TCCATGGTAAAATTCCTACGTTAAAAATATCTTTAATTCAAATATTCCGTGCTCATTTGTGGCAAAAAAT
ACATGAAAGTATAGTTTTTGATATTTGTCAAATTCTCGATGGTGAGCTAGATGTTTTGCAAATTGAATCT
GTGACTAAAGAAACAGTGCATCCCCGCAAATCGTACAAGATGAATTCATCTGCCGCGGACATAACTATGG
AAAGTGTTCATGAATGGGAAGTTTCAAAACCCTCCCTATTACATGAAACAAATGACTCATTTAAGGGATT
GATTACCAACAAAATGTGGTTTGATGTACAATTGAGATACGGTGATTATGATTCTCATGATATATCTCGT
TATGTGAGGGCAAAATTCCTCGATTATACAACAGATAATGTCAGCATGTATCCCTCCCCAACAGGTGTTA
TGATCGGTATCGATTTGGCTTATAACATGTATGATGCCTATGGTAATTGGTTCAACGGATTAAAACCTTT
GATACAAAATAGTATGAGAACAATTATGAAAGCTAACCCAGCATTATATGTCCTTCGTGAACGTATTAGA
AAAGGTCTTCAAATATATCAATCTAGTGTACAGGAACCATTTTTAAACTCCTCAAACTATGCCGAGTTAT
TCAATAACGACATTAAACTCTTCGTTGACGACACTAATGTGTATAGAAATACTGTCCACAAGACTTTTGA
AGGGAACGTTGCTACAAAAGCAATTAATGGTTGCATTTTCACTTTAAATCCAAAGACTGGGCATCTGTTT
CTGAAAATTATCCATACCTCTGTATGGGCCGGTCAAAAACGTTTAAGCCAATTGGCCAAATGGAAAACAG
CTGAGGAAGTTAGTGCTCTTGTGAGATCTTTGCCCAAAGAAGAGCAGCCAAAACAAATTATCGTCACAAG
AAAGGCAATGCTTGATCCTTTAGAGGTTCACATGCTTGACTTTCCTAACATAGCAATCAGGCCAACAGAG
CTGCGACTACCATTTTCAGCTGCAATGTCAATAGATAAACTTTCTGATGTTGTGATGAAAGCTACTGAAC
CTCAGATGGTTCTGTTTAACATTTATGATGATTGGTTAGACCGTATTTCATCGTACACTGCATTTTCTAG
ACTTACACTACTTTTAAGAGCTTTAAAGACGAACGAGGAAAGTGCCAAAATGATTCTACTCAGTGACCCC
ACGATCACTATCAAATCGTACCATTTATGGCCTTCATTCACTGATGAACAATGGATCACTATCGAATCTC
AAATGAGAGATTTGATTTTGACTGAGTACGGCAGAAAATACAATGTCAATATATCTGCCTTAACTCAAAC
GGAAATTAAAGATATTATATTGGGTCAAAATATCAAGGCACCATCTGTGAAGAGACAAAAAATGGCTGAA
TTAGAAGCTGCCAGGTCAGAAAAGCAGAACGACGAAGAAGCTGCAGGTGCATCAACTGTTATGAAAACTA
AAACTATCAATGCGCAAGGTGAGGAGATAGTTGTAGTAGCTTCCGCTGATTACGAAAGTCAAACGTTTAG
T
[735 nt withheld, positions 6442-7176]
TTACAGTTTAGCGAATTGGCGGGGGACGAAGAGTTAGAGGCCGAACAAATCGATGTATTTAGCTGAATAT
ATTCCCCAATAAACTGGAATCTGTTATTTCATAGATATATATGTAAGTATAAGTTTGTATGTATAATATT
CAACGCATTTTTTATGCCCGTCGTAGTTGCTACCTACCACACGATGATGTATTATAATTTCGGAACTACT
TCAAAGCTACGCTTTCCGCACTATGAAAAGCTATAAGTATGTGAAAATTGGTCATTGACTGTGATTCTAT
TTCAAAAAGTAACCAAAGGAGATAGACATCGTTCGGACAGAAAATGGTCCGTTGTCACTCCCATTCCATT
ATGTCCTTCATATAGAAATTGGATATTCTTGTTTTCATTTCGCGCAATAAAGCAATTCCGTGCGGCAGAA
AGAACTTATATATATTTAACTGATCTTACGCTATTTATGGCAAAACTTGTGTTACATTTTTGAAGATAAA
GTTACAATCATTACGGCAGCCTCAAAACAAAATTGGGAGAAAACATACTCAAGTGAGTACTCATTTTGTG
CAAGCAAACACTGACAATTGAAGAGATCGTCAGGATGCCCGGAACGCCACAGAAGAACAAGAGGTCTGCG
AGTATATCTGTTTCACCTGCGAAGAAGACAGAGGAAAAAGAAATAATACAAAATGATTCAAAGGCGATAT
TATCTAAGCAAACTAAGAGGAAAAAAAAGTATGCTTTTGCTCCTATAAATAACTTAAATGGGAAGAACAC
CAAGGTATCCAATGCAAGTGTCCTAAAGTCAATAGCCGTTTCACAAGTACGAAATACATCAAGAACAAAA
GATATAAACAAAGCAGTTAGCAAGAGCGTAAAGCAATTACCAAATTCACAAGTTAAACCGAAACGGGAAA
TGTCTAATTTGAGTAGGCATCACGATTTCACTCAAGACGAGGACGGCCCCATGGAAGAAGTAATATGGAA
ATATTCACCTTTACAACGAGATATGTCCGACAAAACAACAAGCGCTGCCGAATACTCTGATGACTACGAA
GATGTCCAAAATCCCTCTTCTACACCTATAGTCCCTAATCGACTGAAAACTGTTCTTAGTTTCACAAATA
TCCAAGTACCCAACGCTGACGTAAATCAACTCATTCAAGAAAATGGAAATGAGCAAGTGCGTCCTAAACC
AGCAGAAATATCTACCAGGGAGTCTCTCCGTAATATAGATGATATTCTCGATGATATAGAGGGCGATTTA
ACTATAAAACCGACGATAACGAAATTCAGCGATTTGCCATCTTCACCCATCAAGGCACCCAACGTTGAAA
AAAAAGCAGAGGTGAATGCAGAAGAAGTAGATAAAATGGATTCAACAGGAGATAGCAACGATGGCGATGA
CTCTTTGATAGATATTTTAACTCAAAAGTATGTTGAGAAACGCAAGAGTGAGAGTCAGATAACAATTCAA
GGCAACACCAATCAAAAAAGTGGAGCCCAGGAAAGTTGTGGGAAGAATGATAACACAAAATCGAGAGGAG
AAATTGAAGATCATGAAAATGTAGACAATCAAGCCAAAACAGGCAATGCATTTTATGAGAATGAAGAAGA
CAGTAATTGCCAAAGAATTAAAAAAAATGAAAAAATAGAATACAATTCTTCAGACGAATTTTCAGACGAT
TCACTAATTGAACTATTGAACGAAACTCAAACACAAGTGGAACCTAACACTATTGAACAAGATTTAGACA
AAGTGGAGAAAATGGTCTCTGACGATTTGAGAATTGCTACTGATTCCACTTTATCCGCATATGCTCTCAG
AGCTAAGTCTGGTGCTCCAAGAGACGGCGTAGTACGATTAGTAATAGTAAGCTTACCTCCAATTCGCCCT
ATAGTGAGTCGTATTACAATTCACTGGCCGTCGTTTTACAACGTCGTGACTGGGAAAACCCTGGCGTTAC
CCAACTTAATCGCCTTGCAGCACATCCCCCTTTCGCCAGCTGGCGTAATAGCGAAGAGGCCCGCACCGAT
CGCCCTTCCCAACAGTTGCGCAGCCTGAATGGCGAATGG
[124 nt withheld, positions 9246-9369]
C
[91 nt withheld, positions 9371-9461]
A
[49 nt withheld, positions 9463-9511]
CCTTTGACGTTGGAGTCCACGTTCTTT
[37 nt withheld, positions 9539-9575]
ACCCTATCTCGGTCTATTCTTTTGATTTATAAGGGATTTTGCCGATTTCGGCCTATTGGTTAAAAAATGA
GCTGATTTAACAAAAATTTAACGCGAATTTTAACAAAATATTAACGCTTACAATTTCCTGATGCGGTATT
TTCTCCTTACGCATCTGTGCGGTATTTCACACCGCATAGATCCGTCGAGTTCAAGAGAAAAAAAAAGAAA
AAGCAAAAAGAAAAAAGGAAAGCGCGCCTCGTTCAGAATGACACGTATAGAATGATGCATTACCTTGTCA
TCTTCAGTATCATACTGTTCGTATACATACTTACTGACATTCATAGGTATACATATATACACATGTATAT
ATATCGTATGCTGCAGCTTTAAATAATCGGTGTCACTACATAAGAACACCTTTGGTGGAGGGAACATCGT
TGGTACCATTGGGCGAGGTGGCTTCTCTTATGGCAACCGCAAGAGCCTTGAACGCACTCTCACTACGGTG
ATGATCATTCTTGCCTCGCAGACAATCAACGTGGAGGGTAATTCTGCTAGCCTCTGCAAAGCTTTCAAGA
AAATGCGGGATCATCTCGCAAGAGAGATCTCCTACTTTCTCCCTTTGCAAACCAAGTTCGACAACTGCGT
ACGGCCTGTTCGAAAGATCTACCACCGCTCTGGAAAGTGCCTCATCCAAAGGCGCAAATCCTGATCCAAA
CCTTTTTACTCCACGCACGGCCCCTAGGGCCTCTTTAAAAGCTTGACCGAGAGCAATCCCGCAGTCTTCA
GTGGTGTGATGGTCGTCTATGTGTAAGTCACCAATGCACTCAACGATTAGCGACCAGCCGGAATGCTTGG
CCAGAGCATGTATCATATGGTCCAGAAACCCTATACCTGTGTGGACGTTAATCACTTGCGATTGTGTGGC
CTGTTCTGCTACTGCTTCTGCCTCTTTTTCTGGGAAGATCGAGTGCTCTATCGCTAGGGGACCACCCTTT
AAAGAGATCGCAATCTGAATCTTGGTTTCATTTGTAATACGCTTTACTAGGGCTTTCTGCTCTGTCATCT
TTGCCTTCGTTTATCTTGCCTGCTCATTTTTTAGTATATTCTTCGAAGAAATCACATTACTTTATATAAT
GTATAATTCATTATGTGATAATGCCAATCGCTAAGAAAAAAAAAGAGTCATCCGCTAGGTGGAAAAAAAA
AAATGAAAATCATTACCGAGGCATAAAAAAATATAGAGTGTACTAGAGGAGGCCAAGAGTAATAGAAAAA
GAAAATTGCGGGAAAGGACTGTGTTATGACTTCCCTGACTAATGCCGTGTTCAAACGATACCTGGCAGTG
ACTCCTAGCGCTCACCAAGCTCTTAAAACGGGAATTTATGGTGCACTCTCAGTACAATCTGCTCTGATGC
CGCATAGTTAAGCCAGCCCCGACACCCGCCAACACCCGCTGACGCGCCCTGACGGGCTTGTCTGCTCCCG
GCATCCGCTTACAGACAAGCTGTGACCGTCTCCGGGAGCTGCATGTGTCAGAGGTTTTCACCGTCATCAC
CGAAACGCGCGAGACGAAAGGGCCTCGTGATACGCCTATTTTTATAGGTTAATGTCATGATAATAATGGT
TTCTTAGGGTCCTTTTCATCACGTGCTATAAAAATAATTATAATTTAAATTTTTTAATATAAATATATAA
ATTAAAAATAGAAAGTAAAAAAAGAAATTAAAGAAAAAATAGTTTTTGTTTTCCGAAGATGTAAAAGACT
CTAGGGGGATCGCCAACAAATACTACCTTTTATCTTGCTCTTCCTGCTCTCAGGTATTAATGCCGAATTG
TTTCATCTTGTCTGTGTAGAAGACCACACACGAAAATCCTGTGATTTTACATTTTACTTATCGTTAATCG
AATGTATATCTATTTAATCTGCTTTTCTTGTCTAATAAATATATATGTAAAGTACGCTTTTTGTTGAAAT
TTTTTAAACCTTTGTTTATTTTTTTTTCTTCATTCCGTAACTCTTCTACCTTCTTTATTTACTTTCTAAA
ATCCAAATACAAAACATAAAAATAAATAAACACAGAGTAAATTCCCAAATTATTCCATCATTAAAAGATA
CGAGGCGCGTGTAAGTTACAGGCAAGCGATCCGTCAGGTGGCACTTTTCGGGGAAATGTGCGCGGAACCC
CTATTTGTTTATTTTTCTAAATACATTCAAATATGTATCCGCTCATGAGACAATAACCCTGATAAATGCT
TCAATAATATTGAAAAAGGAAGAGTATGAGTATTCAACATTTCCGTGTCGCCCTTATTCCCTTTTTTGCG
GCATTTTGCCTTCCTGTTTTTGCTCACCCAGAAACGCTGGTGAAAGTAAAAGATGCTGAAGATCAGTTGG
GTGCACGAGTGGGTTACATCGAACTGGATCTCAACAGCGGTAAGATCCTTGAGAGTTTTCGCCCCGAAGA
ACGTTTTCCAATGATGAGCACTTTTAAAGTTCTGCTATGTGGCGCGGTATTATCCCGTATTGACGCCGGG
CAAGAGCAACTCGGTCGCCGCATACACTATTCTCAGAATGACTTGGTTGAGTACTCACCAGTCACAGAAA
AGCATCTTACGGATGGCATGACAGTAAGAGAATTATGCAGTGCTGCCATAACCATGAGTGATAACACTGC
GGCCAACTTACTTCTGACAACGATCGGAGGACCGAAGGAGCTAACCGCTTTTTTGCACAACATGGGGGAT
CATGTAACTCGCCTTGATCGTTGGGAACCGGAGCTGAATGAAGCCATACCAAACGACGAGCGTGACACCA
CGATGCCTGTAGCAATGGCAACAACGTTGCGCAAACTATTAACTGGCGAACTACTTACTCTAGCTTCCCG
GCAACAATTAATAGACTGGATGGAGGCGGATAAAGTTGCAGGACCACTTCTGCGCTCGGCCCTTCCGGCT
GGCTGGTTTATTGCTGATAAATCTGGAGCCGGTGAGCGTGGGTCTCGCGGTATCATTGCAGCACTGGGGC
CAGATGGTAAGCCCTCCCGTATCGTAGTTATCTACACGACGGGGAGTCAGGCAACTATGGATGAACGAAA
TAGACAGATCGCTGAGATAGGTGCCTCACTGATTAAGCATTGGTAACTGTCAGACCAAGTTTACTCATAT
ATACTTTAGATTGATTTAAAACTTCATTTTTAATTTAAAAGGATCTAGGTGAAGATCCTTTTTGATAATC
TCATGACCAAAATCCCTTAACGTGAGTTTTCGTTCCACTGAGCGTCAGACCCCGTAGAAAAGATCAAAGG
ATCTTCTTGAGATCCTTTTTTTCTGCGCGTAATCTGCTGCTTGCAAACAAAAAAACCACCGCTACCAGCG
GTGGTTTGTTTGCCGGATCAAGAGCTACCAACTCTTTTTCCGAAGGTAACTGGCTTCAGCAGAGCGCAGA
TACCAAATACTGTTCTTCTAGTGTAGCCGTAGTTAGGCCACCACTTCAAGAACTCTGTAGCACCGCCTAC
ATACCTCGCTCTGCTAATCCTGTTACCAGTGGCTGCTGCCAGTGGCGATAAGTCGTGTCTTACCGGGTTG
GACTCAAGACGATAGTTACCGGATAAGGCGCAGCGGTCGGGCTGAACGGGGGGTTCGTGCACACAGCCCA
GCTTGGAGCGAACGACCTACACCGAACTGAGATACCTACAGCGTGAGCTATGAGAAAGCGCCACGCTTCC
CGAAGGGAGAAAGGCGGACAGGTATCCGGTAAGCGGCAGGGTCGGAACAGGAGAGCGCACGAGGGAGCTT
CCAGGGGGAAACGCCTGGTATCTTTATAGTCCTGTCGGGTTTCGCCACCTCTGACTTGAGCGTCGATTTT
TGTGATGCTCGTCAGGGGGGCGGAGCCTATGGAAAAACGCCAGCAACGCGGCCTTTTTACGGTTCCTGGC
CTTTTGCTGGCCTTTTGCTCACATGTTCTTTCCTGCGTTATCCCCTGATTCTGTGGATAACCGTATTACC
GCCTTTGAGTGAGCTGATACCGCTCGCCGCAGCCGAACGACCGAGCGCAGCGAGTCAGTGAGCGAGGAAG
CGGAAGAGCGCCCAATACGCAAACCGCCTCTCCACGCGCGTTGGCCGATTCATTAATGCAGCTGGCACGA
CAGGTTTCCCGACTGGAAAGCGGGCAGTGAGCGCAACGCAATTAATGTGAGTTAGCTCACTCATTAGGCA
CCCCAGGCTTTACACTTTATGCTTCCGGCTCGTATGTTGTGTGGAATTGTGAGCGGATAACAATTTCACA
CAGGAAACAGCTATGACCATGATTACGCCAAGCTCGAAATTAACCCTCACTAAAGGGAACAAAAGCTGGT
ACCGGGCCCCCCCTCGAGACTTCAAAGCATGGTTTGGTTTGGGCCAGGCTTATGCTCTCCTGGACATGCA
TTTATATTCTCTTTACTACTTCCAGAAAGCTTGCACTTTGAAACCTTGGGATCGTCGGATTTGGCAAGTA
TTGGGAGAATGTTATAGTAAGACGGGAAATAAGGTAGAAGCTATAAAATGCTACAAAAGATCCATAAAAG
CTTCACAAACGGTCGATCAAAATACTTCAATATATTACCGGTTAGCGCAACTATATGAAGAACTTGAAGA
CTTGCAAGAATGTAAGAAGTTCATGATGAAATGTGTAGATGTGGAAGAACTTCTGGAAGGTATAGTAACA
GATGAAACCGTGAAGGCTAGGCTTTGGCTGGCAATATTTGAGATTAAGGCAGGAAACTACCAATTGGCTT
ATGATTATGCCATGGGGGTATCTAGTGGAACGTCTCAAGAGATTGAAGAGGCTCGTATGCTGGCTCGGGA
GTGCAGAAGGCATATGTAGTGAAGTGAACATACACATAGCTATTCGTACTAAATGATATGAAATTTTTAT
AAATGCCAGGCTATATAGCTATTTAAAGTGACCATGGCAGAAGGATGAACCGAGGTAATACGGCTAGTAC
AAAAGCAACAAAGTTAGGAATACAATTTGAGAAACGAAGACCATAGAAAATACTTGTGCGATTGAACTTC
CTTCCAAAAAAAAAATAGCGTCAAAGAAAG
Features (pLannotate 1.2.2; 21 found; start..end, strand, type, name):
      1..7239    +  CDS            PRP8 (sequence partly withheld): PRP8_YEAST - Also known as DBF3, DNA39, RNA8, SLT21, USA2. Experimental evidence at protein level: Swiss-Prot protein existence level 1. Functions as a scaffold that mediates the ordered assembly of spliceosomal proteins and snRNAs. Required for association of BRR2 with the spliceosomal U5 snRNP, and the subsequent assembly of the U4/U6-U5 tri-snRNP complex. Functions as scaffold that positions spliceosomal U2, U5 and U6 snRNAs at splice sites on pre-mRNA substrates, so that splicing can occur. Interacts with both the 5' and the 3' splice site, as well as the branch region. Has a role in branc
   7771..9051    +  CDS            DNA2 (fragment): DNA2_YEAST - Experimental evidence at protein level: Swiss-Prot protein existence level 1. Key enzyme involved in DNA replication and DNA repair. Involved in Okazaki fragments processing by cleaving long flaps that escape FEN1: flaps that are longer than 27 nucleotides are coated by replication protein A complex (RPA), leading to recruit DNA2 which cleaves the flap until it is too short to bind RPA and becomes a substrate for FEN1. Also involved in 5'-end resection of DNA during double-strand break (DSB) repair by mediating the cleavage of 5'-ssDNA. Possesses different enzymatic activities, su
   9064..9082    -  promoter       T7 promoter: promoter for bacteriophage T7 RNA polymerase
   9085..9242    +  CDS            lacZα (fragment): LacZα fragment of β-galactosidase; lacZ fragment
   9246..9674    +  rep_origin     f1 ori (sequence partly withheld): f1 bacteriophage origin of replication; arrow indicates direction of (+) strand synthesis
   9702..9753    -  misc_feature   bom (fragment): basis of mobility region from pBR322
   9961..10623   -  CDS            HIS3: imidazoleglycerol-phosphate dehydratase, required for histidine biosynthesis; S. cerevisiae HIS3; yeast auxotrophic marker
  10624..10811   -  promoter       HIS3 promoter: S. cerevisiae HIS3
  10861..10941   +  CDS            MRM1 (fragment): MRM1_YEAST - Also known as PET56 From Saccharomyces cerevisiae (strain ATCC 204508 / S288c) (Baker's yeast).
  10942..10991   -  misc_feature   bom (fragment): basis of mobility region from pBR322
  11093..11128   -  CDS            rop (fragment): Rop protein, which maintains plasmids at low copy number; rop
  11203..11706   +  misc_feature   CEN/ARS: S. cerevisiae CEN6 centromere fused to an autonomously replicating sequence
  11736..11840   +  promoter       AmpR promoter: bla
  11841..12701   +  CDS            AmpR: β-lactamase; bla; confers resistance to ampicillin, carbenicillin, and related antibiotics
  12872..13460   +  rep_origin     ori: high-copy-number ColE1/pMB1/pBR322/pUC origin of replication
  13643..13735   +  CDS            lacI (fragment): lac repressor; lacI; The lac repressor binds to the lac operator to inhibit transcription in E. coli. This inhibition can be relieved by adding lactose or isopropyl-β-D-thiogalactopyranoside (IPTG).
  13748..13769   +  protein_bind   CAP binding site: CAP binding activates transcription in the presence of cAMP. E. coli catabolite activator protein
  13784..13814   +  promoter       lac promoter: promoter for the E. coli lac operon
  13818..13840   +  protein_bind   lac operator (fragment): The lac repressor binds to the lac operator to inhibit transcription in E. coli. This inhibition can be relieved by adding lactose or isopropyl-β-D-thiogalactopyranoside (IPTG). lac repressor encoded by lacI
  13883..13901   +  promoter       T3 promoter: promoter for bacteriophage T3 RNA polymerase
  13927..14421   +  CDS            CDC23 (fragment): CDC23_YEAST - Experimental evidence at protein level: Swiss-Prot protein existence level 1. Component of the anaphase promoting complex/cyclosome (APC/C), a cell cycle-regulated E3 ubiquitin-protein ligase complex that controls progression through mitosis and the G1 phase of the cell cycle. The APC/C is thought to confer substrate specificity and, in the presence of ubiquitin-conjugating E2 enzymes, it catalyzes the formation of protein-ubiquitin conjugates that are subsequently degraded by the 26S proteasome. In early mitosis, the APC/C is activated by CDC20 and targets securin PDS1, the B-ty
