[The description below was written by a language model from this plasmid's Addgene catalogue record and pLannotate feature annotations shown in this document.]
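Description:
pRS313 - prp8 V1860N is a yeast–E. coli shuttle plasmid of about 14.6 kb built on the pRS313 backbone, a low-copy centromeric vector. In Saccharomyces cerevisiae it is maintained through a CEN6/ARS element and selected by histidine prototrophy via the HIS3 marker with its own promoter. In bacteria it replicates from a ColE1/pUC-type origin and confers ampicillin resistance through β-lactamase. The backbone also retains an f1 phage origin, remnants of the lacZα/lac promoter region, and T3 and T7 promoters flanking the cloning site.

The insert is the S. cerevisiae PRP8 gene carrying the V1860N substitution. PRP8 encodes the large, highly conserved U5 snRNP protein that acts as a scaffold at the spliceosome's catalytic core, positioning the U2, U5 and U6 snRNAs on the splice sites and branch region of the pre-mRNA. The annotated coding sequence spans roughly 7.2 kb and is bordered by fragments of the CDC23 and DNA2 genes. This suggests that PRP8 was cloned as a genomic fragment with its native flanking sequence. No heterologous yeast promoter is annotated, so expression probably relies on the gene's own upstream region, although the record does not state this explicitly.

The associated publication concerns a structural toggle in the RNaseH domain of Prp8 that balances splicing fidelity against catalytic efficiency, and V1860N appears to be one of the mutant alleles from that work. The catalogue lists the purpose only as a yeast vector. A plasmid of this kind suits introducing a mutant prp8 allele into yeast at near-single copy for genetic and biochemical analysis of splicing.
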