Addgene plasmid #90966: pRS313 - prp8 V1860N
Purpose: yeast vector
Depositing lab: Christine Guthrie. Depositing organization: University of California, San Francisco (UCSF). Publication: Structural toggle in the RNaseH domain of Prp8 helps balance splicing fidelity and catalytic efficiency. Mayerle M, Raghavan M, Ledoux S, Price A, Stepankiw N, Hadjivassiliou H, Moehle EA, Mendoza SD, Pleiss JA, Guthrie C, Abelson J. Proc Natl Acad Sci U S A. 2017 Apr 17. pii: 201701462. doi: 10.1073/pnas.1701462114. PubMed 28416677.
Backbone
  Vector backbone: pRS313
  Vector type: Yeast Expression
  Selectable markers: HIS3
Growth in bacteria
  Bacterial resistance: Ampicillin, 100 μg/mL
  Growth temperature: 37°C
  Growth strain: DH5alpha
  Copy number: Unknown
Gene/Insert
  Gene/Insert name: PRP8
  Species: S. cerevisiae (budding yeast)
  Mutation: V1860N
  Entrez Gene: PRP8 (a.k.a. YHR165C, DBF3, DNA39, RNA8, SLT21, USA2)
Resource information
  A portion of this plasmid was derived from a plasmid made by: Kuhn and Brow, Genetics 155: 1667–1682; Price et al., RNA. 2014 Jan;20(1):46-60
Terms and licenses: Academic/Nonprofit Terms; Industry Terms: Not Available to Industry
How to cite: pRS313 - prp8 V1860N was a gift from Christine Guthrie (Addgene plasmid # 90966 ; http://n2t.net/addgene:90966 ; RRID:Addgene_90966)
